>Addgene plasmid #122609 | pBT279 | addgene full sequence | sequence record 238888 | Addgene NGS Result
TAGTTATTAATAGTAATCAATTACGGGGTCATTAGTTCATAGCCCATATATGGAGTTCCGCGTTACATAA
CTTACGGTAAATGGCCCGCCTGGCTGACCGCCCAACGACCCCCGCCCATTGACGTCAATAATGACGTATG
TTCCCATAGTAACGCCAATAGGGACTTTCCATTGACGTCAATGGGTGGAGTATTTACGGTAAACTGCCCA
CTTGGCAGTACATCAAGTGTATCATATGCCAAGTACGCCCCCTATTGACGTCAATGACGGTAAATGGCCC
GCCTGGCATTATGCCCAGTACATGACCTTATGGGACTTTCCTACTTGGCAGTACATCTACGTATTAGTCA
TCGCTATTACCATGGTGATGCGGTTTTGGCAGTACATCAATGGGCGTGGATAGCGGTTTGACTCACGGGG
ATTTCCAAGTCTCCACCCCATTGACGTCAATGGGAGTTTGTTTTGGCACCAAAATCAACGGGACTTTCCA
AAATGTCGTAACAACTCCGCCCCATTGACGCAAATGGGCGGTAGGCGTGTACGGTGGGAGGTCTATATAA
GCAGAGCTGGTTTAGTGAACCGTCAGATCCGCTAGAGATCCGCGGCCGCTAATACGACTCACTATAGGGA
GAGCCGCCACCATGAAACGGACAGCCGACGGAAGCGAGTTCGAGTCACCAAAGAAGAAGCGGAAAGTCAG
TTTTGAGAGGAACTACGACCCCCGGGAGCTGAGAAAGGAGACATACCTGCTGTATGAGATCAAGTGGGGC
AAGTCCGGCAAGCTGTGGAGGCACTGGTGCCAGAACAATCGCACACAGCACGCCGAGGTGTACTTCCTGG
AGAACATCTTTAATGCCCGGAGATTCAATCCATCTACCCACTGTAGCATCACATGGTATCTGAGCTGGTC
CCCCTGCGCCGAGTGTTCTCAGAAGATCGTGGATTTCCTGAAGGAGCACCCTAACGTGAATCTGGAGATC
TATGTGGCCCGGCTGTACTATCACGAGGACGAGAGGAACAGGCAGGGCCTGCGGGATCTGGTGAATTCCG
GCGTGACCATCAGAATCATGGACCTGCCAGATTACAACTATTGCTGGAAGACCTTCGTGAGCGATCAGGG
AGGCGACGAGGATTACTGGCCAGGACACTTCGCCCCTTGGATCAAGCAGTATAGCCTGAAGCTGTCTGGC
GGATCTAGCGGAGGATCCTCTGGCAGCGAGACACCAGGAACAAGCGAGTCAGCAACACCAGAGAGCAGTG
GCGGCAGCAGCGGCGGCAGCGACAAGAAGTACAGCATCGGCCTGGCCATCGGCACCAACTCTGTGGGCTG
GGCCGTGATCACCGACGAGTACAAGGTGCCCAGCAAGAAATTCAAGGTGCTGGGCAACACCGACCGGCAC
AGCATCAAGAAGAACCTGATCGGAGCCCTGCTGTTCGACAGCGGCGAAACAGCCGAGGCCACCCGGCTGA
AGAGAACCGCCAGAAGAAGATACACCAGACGGAAGAACCGGATCTGCTATCTGCAAGAGATCTTCAGCAA
CGAGATGGCCAAGGTGGACGACAGCTTCTTCCACAGACTGGAAGAGTCCTTCCTGGTGGAAGAGGATAAG
AAGCACGAGCGGCACCCCATCTTCGGCAACATCGTGGACGAGGTGGCCTACCACGAGAAGTACCCCACCA
TCTACCACCTGAGAAAGAAACTGGTGGACAGCACCGACAAGGCCGACCTGCGGCTGATCTATCTGGCCCT
GGCCCACATGATCAAGTTCCGGGGCCACTTCCTGATCGAGGGCGACCTGAACCCCGACAACAGCGACGTG
GACAAGCTGTTCATCCAGCTGGTGCAGACCTACAACCAGCTGTTCGAGGAAAACCCCATCAACGCCAGCG
GCGTGGACGCCAAGGCCATCCTGTCTGCCAGACTGAGCAAGAGCAGACGGCTGGAAAATCTGATCGCCCA
GCTGCCCGGCGAGAAGAAGAATGGCCTGTTCGGAAACCTGATTGCCCTGAGCCTGGGCCTGACCCCCAAC
TTCAAGAGCAACTTCGACCTGGCCGAGGATGCCAAACTGCAGCTGAGCAAGGACACCTACGACGACGACC
TGGACAACCTGCTGGCCCAGATCGGCGACCAGTACGCCGACCTGTTTCTGGCCGCCAAGAACCTGTCCGA
CGCCATCCTGCTGAGCGACATCCTGAGAGTGAACACCGAGATCACCAAGGCCCCCCTGAGCGCCTCTATG
ATCAAGAGATACGACGAGCACCACCAGGACCTGACCCTGCTGAAAGCTCTCGTGCGGCAGCAGCTGCCTG
AGAAGTACAAAGAGATTTTCTTCGACCAGAGCAAGAACGGCTACGCCGGCTACATTGACGGCGGAGCCAG
CCAGGAAGAGTTCTACAAGTTCATCAAGCCCATCCTGGAAAAGATGGACGGCACCGAGGAACTGCTCGTG
AAGCTGAACAGAGAGGACCTGCTGCGGAAGCAGCGGACCTTCGACAACGGCAGCATCCCCCACCAGATCC
ACCTGGGAGAGCTGCACGCCATTCTGCGGCGGCAGGAAGATTTTTACCCATTCCTGAAGGACAACCGGGA
AAAGATCGAGAAGATCCTGACCTTCCGCATCCCCTACTACGTGGGCCCTCTGGCCAGGGGAAACAGCAGA
TTCGCCTGGATGACCAGAAAGAGCGAGGAAACCATCACCCCCTGGAACTTCGAGGAAGTGGTGGACAAGG
GCGCTTCCGCCCAGAGCTTCATCGAGCGGATGACCAACTTCGATAAGAACCTGCCCAACGAGAAGGTGCT
GCCCAAGCACAGCCTGCTGTACGAGTACTTCACCGTGTATAACGAGCTGACCAAAGTGAAATACGTGACC
GAGGGAATGAGAAAGCCCGCCTTCCTGAGCGGCGAGCAGAAAAAGGCCATCGTGGACCTGCTGTTCAAGA
CCAACCGGAAAGTGACCGTGAAGCAGCTGAAAGAGGACTACTTCAAGAAAATCGAGTGCTTCGACTCCGT
GGAAATCTCCGGCGTGGAAGATCGGTTCAACGCCTCCCTGGGCACATACCACGATCTGCTGAAAATTATC
AAGGACAAGGACTTCCTGGACAATGAGGAAAACGAGGACATTCTGGAAGATATCGTGCTGACCCTGACAC
TGTTTGAGGACAGAGAGATGATCGAGGAACGGCTGAAAACCTATGCCCACCTGTTCGACGACAAAGTGAT
GAAGCAGCTGAAGCGGCGGAGATACACCGGCTGGGGCAGGCTGAGCCGGAAGCTGATCAACGGCATCCGG
GACAAGCAGTCCGGCAAGACAATCCTGGATTTCCTGAAGTCCGACGGCTTCGCCAACAGAAACTTCATGC
AGCTGATCCACGACGACAGCCTGACCTTTAAAGAGGACATCCAGAAAGCCCAGGTGTCCGGCCAGGGCGA
TAGCCTGCACGAGCACATTGCCAATCTGGCCGGCAGCCCCGCCATTAAGAAGGGCATCCTGCAGACAGTG
AAGGTGGTGGACGAGCTCGTGAAAGTGATGGGCCGGCACAAGCCCGAGAACATCGTGATCGAAATGGCCA
GAGAGAACCAGACCACCCAGAAGGGACAGAAGAACAGCCGCGAGAGAATGAAGCGGATCGAAGAGGGCAT
CAAAGAGCTGGGCAGCCAGATCCTGAAAGAACACCCCGTGGAAAACACCCAGCTGCAGAACGAGAAGCTG
TACCTGTACTACCTGCAGAATGGGCGGGATATGTACGTGGACCAGGAACTGGACATCAACCGGCTGTCCG
ACTACGATGTGGACCATATCGTGCCTCAGAGCTTTCTGAAGGACGACTCCATCGACAACAAGGTGCTGAC
CAGAAGCGACAAGAACCGGGGCAAGAGCGACAACGTGCCCTCCGAAGAGGTCGTGAAGAAGATGAAGAAC
TACTGGCGGCAGCTGCTGAACGCCAAGCTGATTACCCAGAGAAAGTTCGACAATCTGACCAAGGCCGAGA
GAGGCGGCCTGAGCGAACTGGATAAGGCCGGCTTCATCAAGAGACAGCTGGTGGAAACCCGGCAGATCAC
AAAGCACGTGGCACAGATCCTGGACTCCCGGATGAACACTAAGTACGACGAGAATGACAAGCTGATCCGG
GAAGTGAAAGTGATCACCCTGAAGTCCAAGCTGGTGTCCGATTTCCGGAAGGATTTCCAGTTTTACAAAG
TGCGCGAGATCAACAACTACCACCACGCCCACGACGCCTACCTGAACGCCGTCGTGGGAACCGCCCTGAT
CAAAAAGTACCCTAAGCTGGAAAGCGAGTTCGTGTACGGCGACTACAAGGTGTACGACGTGCGGAAGATG
ATCGCCAAGAGCGAGCAGGAAATCGGCAAGGCTACCGCCAAGTACTTCTTCTACAGCAACATCATGAACT
TTTTCAAGACCGAGATTACCCTGGCCAACGGCGAGATCCGGAAGCGGCCTCTGATCGAGACAAACGGCGA
AACCGGGGAGATCGTGTGGGATAAGGGCCGGGATTTTGCCACCGTGCGGAAAGTGCTGAGCATGCCCCAA
GTGAATATCGTGAAAAAGACCGAGGTGCAGACAGGCGGCTTCAGCAAAGAGTCTATCCTGCCCAAGAGGA
ACAGCGATAAGCTGATCGCCAGAAAGAAGGACTGGGACCCTAAGAAGTACGGCGGCTTCGACAGCCCCAC
CGTGGCCTATTCTGTGCTGGTGGTGGCCAAAGTGGAAAAGGGCAAGTCCAAGAAACTGAAGAGTGTGAAA
GAGCTGCTGGGGATCACCATCATGGAAAGAAGCAGCTTCGAGAAGAATCCCATCGACTTTCTGGAAGCCA
AGGGCTACAAAGAAGTGAAAAAGGACCTGATCATCAAGCTGCCTAAGTACTCCCTGTTCGAGCTGGAAAA
CGGCCGGAAGAGAATGCTGGCCTCTGCCGGCGAACTGCAGAAGGGAAACGAACTGGCCCTGCCCTCCAAA
TATGTGAACTTCCTGTACCTGGCCAGCCACTATGAGAAGCTGAAGGGCTCCCCCGAGGATAATGAGCAGA
AACAGCTGTTTGTGGAACAGCACAAGCACTACCTGGACGAGATCATCGAGCAGATCAGCGAGTTCTCCAA
GAGAGTGATCCTGGCCGACGCTAATCTGGACAAAGTGCTGTCCGCCTACAACAAGCACCGGGATAAGCCC
ATCAGAGAGCAGGCCGAGAATATCATCCACCTGTTTACCCTGACCAATCTGGGAGCCCCTGCCGCCTTCA
AGTACTTTGACACCACCATCGACCGGAAGAGGTACACCAGCACCAAAGAGGTGCTGGACGCCACCCTGAT
CCACCAGAGCATCACCGGCCTGTACGAGACACGGATCGACCTGTCTCAGCTGGGAGGTGACAGCGGCGGG
AGCGGCGGGAGCGGGGGGAGCACTAATCTGAGCGACATCATTGAGAAGGAGACTGGGAAACAGCTGGTCA
TTCAGGAGTCCATCCTGATGCTGCCTGAGGAGGTGGAGGAAGTGATCGGCAACAAGCCAGAGTCTGACAT
CCTGGTGCACACCGCCTACGACGAGTCCACAGATGAGAATGTGATGCTGCTGACCTCTGACGCCCCCGAG
TATAAGCCTTGGGCCCTGGTCATCCAGGATTCTAACGGCGAGAATAAGATCAAGATGCTGAGCGGAGGAT
CCGGAGGATCTGGAGGCAGCACCAACCTGTCTGACATCATCGAGAAGGAGACAGGCAAGCAGCTGGTCAT
CCAGGAGAGCATCCTGATGCTGCCCGAAGAAGTCGAAGAAGTGATCGGAAACAAGCCTGAGAGCGATATC
CTGGTCCATACCGCCTACGACGAGAGTACCGACGAAAATGTGATGCTGCTGACATCCGACGCCCCAGAGT
ATAAGCCCTGGGCTCTGGTCATCCAGGATTCCAACGGAGAGAACAAAATCAAAATGCTGTCTGGCGGCTC
AAAAAGAACCGCCGACGGCAGCGAATTCGAGCCCAAGAAGAAGAGGAAAGTCTAACCGGTCATCATCACC
ATCACCATTGAGTTTAAACCCGCTGATCAGCCTCGACTGTGCCTTCTAGTTGCCAGCCATCTGTTGTTTG
CCCCTCCCCCGTGCCTTCCTTGACCCTGGAAGGTGCCACTCCCACTGTCCTTTCCTAATAAAATGAGGAA
ATTGCATCGCATTGTCTGAGTAGGTGTCATTCTATTCTGGGGGGTGGGGTGGGGCAGGACAGCAAGGGGG
AGGATTGGGAAGACAATAGCAGGCATGCTGGGGATGCGGTGGGCTCTATGGCTTCTGAGGCGGAAAGAAC
CAGCTGGGGCTCGATACCGTCGACCTCTAGCTAGAGCTTGGCGTAATCATGGTCATAGCTGTTTCCTGTG
TGAAATTGTTATCCGCTCACAATTCCACACAACATACGAGCCGGAAGCATAAAGTGTAAAGCCTAGGGTG
CCTAATGAGTGAGCTAACTCACATTAATTGCGTTGCGCTCACTGCCCGCTTTCCAGTCGGGAAACCTGTC
GTGCCAGCTGCATTAATGAATCGGCCAACGCGCGGGGAGAGGCGGTTTGCGTATTGGGCGCACTTCCGCT
TCCTCGCTCACTGACTCGCTGCGCTCGGTCGTTCGGCTGCGGCGAGCGGTATCAGCTCACTCAAAGGCGG
TAATACGGTTATCCACAGAATCAGGGGATAACGCAGGAAAGAACATGTGAGCAAAAGGCCAGCAAAAGGC
CAGGAACCGTAAAAAGGCCGCGTTGCTGGCGTTTTTCCATAGGCTCCGCCCCCCTGACGAGCATCACAAA
AATCGACGCTCAAGTCAGAGGTGGCGAAACCCGACAGGACTATAAAGATACCAGGCGTTTCCCCCTGGAA
GCTCCCTCGTGCGCTCTCCTGTTCCGACCCTGCCGCTTACCGGATACCTGTCCGCCTTTCTCCCTTCGGG
AAGCGTGGCGCTTTCTCATAGCTCACGCTGTAGGTATCTCAGTTCGGTGTAGGTCGTTCGCTCCAAGCTG
GGCTGTGTGCACGAACCCCCCGTTCAGCCCGACCGCTGCGCCTTATCCGGTAACTATCGTCTTGAGTCCA
ACCCGGTAAGACACGACTTATCGCCACTGGCAGCAGCCACTGGTAACAGGATTAGCAGAGCGAGGTATGT
AGGCGGTGCTACAGAGTTCTTGAAGTGGTGGCCTAACTACGGCTACACTAGAAGAACAGTATTTGGTATC
TGCGCTCTGCTGAAGCCAGTTACCTTCGGAAAAAGAGTTGGTAGCTCTTGATCCGGCAAACAAACCACCG
CTGGTAGCGGTGGTTTTTTTGTTTGCAAGCAGCAGATTACGCGCAGAAAAAAAGGATCTCAAGAAGATCC
TTTGATCTTTTCTACGGGGTCTGACACTCAGTGGAACGAAAACTCACGTTAAGGGATTTTGGTCATGAGA
TTATCAAAAAGGATCTTCACCTAGATCCTTTTAAATTAAAAATGAAGTTTTAAATCAATCTAAAGTATAT
ATGAGTAAACTTGGTCTGACAGTTACCAATGCTTAATCAGTGAGGCACCTATCTCAGCGATCTGTCTATT
TCGTTCATCCATAGTTGCCTGACTCCCCGTCGTGTAGATAACTACGATACGGGAGGGCTTACCATCTGGC
CCCAGTGCTGCAATGATACCGCGGGACCCACGCTCACCGGCTCCAGATTTATCAGCAATAAACCAGCCAG
CCGGAAGGGCCGAGCGCAGAAGTGGTCCTGCAACTTTATCCGCCTCCATCCAGTCTATTAATTGTTGCCG
GGAAGCTAGAGTAAGTAGTTCGCCAGTTAATAGTTTGCGCAACGTTGTTGCCATTGCTACAGGCATCGTG
GTGTCACGCTCGTCGTTTGGTATGGCTTCATTCAGCTCCGGTTCCCAACGATCAAGGCGAGTTACATGAT
CCCCCATGTTGTGCAAAAAAGCGGTTAGCTCCTTCGGTCCTCCGATCGTTGTCAGAAGTAAGTTGGCCGC
AGTGTTATCACTCATGGTTATGGCAGCACTGCATAATTCTCTTACTGTCATGCCATCCGTAAGATGCTTT
TCTGTGACTGGTGAGTACTCAACCAAGTCATTCTGAGAATAGTGTATGCGGCGACCGAGTTGCTCTTGCC
CGGCGTCAATACGGGATAATACCGCGCCACATAGCAGAACTTTAAAAGTGCTCATCATTGGAAAACGTTC
TTCGGGGCGAAAACTCTCAAGGATCTTACCGCTGTTGAGATCCAGTTCGATGTAACCCACTCGTGCACCC
AACTGATCTTCAGCATCTTTTACTTTCACCAGCGTTTCTGGGTGAGCAAAAACAGGAAGGCAAAATGCCG
CAAAAAAGGGAATAAGGGCGACACGGAAATGTTGAATACTCATACTCTTCCTTTTTCAATATTATTGAAG
CATTTATCAGGGTTATTGTCTCATGAGCGGATACATATTTGAATGTATTTAGAAAAATAAACAAATAGGG
GTTCCGCGCACATTTCCCCGAAAAGTGCCACCTGACGTCGACGGATCGGGAGATCGATCTCCCGATCCCC
TAGGGTCGACTCTCAGTACAATCTGCTCTGATGCCGCATAGTTAAGCCAGTATCTGCTCCCTGCTTGTGT
GTTGGAGGTCGCTGAGTAGTGCGCGAGCAAAATTTAAGCTACAACAAGGCAAGGCTTGACCGACAATTGC
ATGAAGAATCTGCTTAGGGTTAGGCGTTTTGCGCTGCTTCGCGATGTACGGGCCAGATATACGCGTTGAC
ATTGATTATTGAC
Features (pLannotate 1.2.2; 18 found; start..end, strand, type, name):
    365..568     +  promoter       CMV promoter: human cytomegalovirus (CMV) immediate early promoter
    610..628     +  promoter       T7 promoter: promoter for bacteriophage T7 RNA polymerase
    636..1184    +  CDS            APOBEC1 (fragment): ABEC1_MONDO - Experimental evidence at protein level: Swiss-Prot protein existence level 1. Catalytic component of the apolipoprotein B mRNA editing enzyme complex which is responsible for the postranscriptional editing of a CAA codon for Gln to a UAA codon for stop in the APOB mRNA. May also play a role in the epigenetic regulation of gene expression by participating in DNA demethylation. From Monodelphis domestica (Gray short-tailed opossum).
   1281..2882    +  CDS            dCas9(N): N-terminal portion of catalytically inactive Streptococcus pyogenes dCas9 carrying the D10A mutation (Zetsche et al., 2015)
   2883..5377    +  CDS            Cas9(C) (fragment): C-terminal portion of Streptococcus pyogenes Cas9 (Zetsche et al., 2015)
   5691..5939    +  CDS            UGI: UNGI_BPPB2 - Experimental evidence at protein level: Swiss-Prot protein existence level 1. This protein binds specifically and reversibly to the host uracil-DNA glycosylase, preventing removal of uracil residues from PBS2 DNA by the host uracil-excision repair system. From Bacillus phage PBS2 (Bacteriophage PBS2).
   6057..6281    +  polyA_signal   bGH poly(A) signal: bovine growth hormone polyadenylation signal
   6285..6306    +  promoter       SV40 promoter (fragment): SV40 enhancer and early promoter
   6311..6327    +  misc_feature   MCS (fragment): pBluescript multiple cloning site
   6376..6392    -  protein_bind   lac operator: The lac repressor binds to the lac operator to inhibit transcription in E. coli. This inhibition can be relieved by adding lactose or isopropyl-β-D-thiogalactopyranoside (IPTG). lac repressor encoded by lacI
   6400..6430    -  promoter       lac promoter: promoter for the E. coli lac operon
   6445..6466    -  protein_bind   CAP binding site: CAP binding activates transcription in the presence of cAMP. E. coli catabolite activator protein
   6479..6571    -  CDS            lacI (fragment): lac repressor; lacI; The lac repressor binds to the lac operator to inhibit transcription in E. coli. This inhibition can be relieved by adding lactose or isopropyl-β-D-thiogalactopyranoside (IPTG).
   6754..7342    -  rep_origin     ori: high-copy-number ColE1/pMB1/pBR322/pUC origin of replication
   7513..8373    -  CDS            AmpR: β-lactamase; bla; confers resistance to ampicillin, carbenicillin, and related antibiotics
   8374..8478    -  promoter       AmpR promoter: bla
   8549..8593    -  misc_feature   bom (fragment): basis of mobility region from pBR322
   8748..364     +  enhancer       CMV enhancer (across the origin): human cytomegalovirus immediate early enhancer
