[The description below was written by a language model from this plasmid's Addgene catalogue record and pLannotate feature annotations shown in this document.]
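Description:
pBT279 is a high-copy mammalian expression plasmid of about 8.8 kb, built on the pBT195 backbone, that drives production of the cytosine base editor FERNY-BE4max in transfected mammalian cells. It is propagated in E. coli through a ColE1/pUC-type origin and selected with ampicillin via the β-lactamase gene and its native promoter. Remnants of lac regulatory elements, a short lacI fragment, a piece of pBluescript polylinker and a bom fragment are backbone carry-over with no evident role in the payload. No mammalian selection marker is annotated, which suggests transient expression.

The expression cassette is controlled by the human CMV immediate early enhancer and promoter. A T7 promoter lies just upstream of the coding region and could support in vitro transcription. The cassette ends with the bovine growth hormone polyadenylation signal. The open reading frame begins with a compact cytidine deaminase domain, which the automated annotation matches only as a fragment to opossum APOBEC1; this corresponds to the FERNY deaminase named in the record. It is followed by Streptococcus pyogenes Cas9, annotated as two contiguous portions. The N-terminal portion carries the D10A mutation, consistent with the nickase used in BE4-type editors. Downstream, a uracil glycosylase inhibitor (UGI) from phage PBS2 is annotated, which blocks excision of the uracil intermediate and so favours C-to-T outcomes. The unannotated gap between Cas9 and this UGI may hold further elements, such as a second UGI copy, linkers or nuclear localisation signals, but the feature table does not identify them. No guide RNA cassette is annotated, so a guide would have to be supplied separately.

The associated publication concerns continuous evolution of base editors for broader target compatibility and higher activity.
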