Addgene plasmid #122609: pBT279
Purpose: express FERNY-BE4max in mammalian cells
Depositing lab: David Liu. Depositing organization: Broad Institute. Publication: Continuous evolution of base editors with expanded target compatibility and improved activity. Thuronyi BW, Koblan LW, Levy JM, Yeh WH, Zheng C, Newby GA, Wilson C, Bhaumik M, Shubina-Oleinik O, Holt JR, Liu DR. Nat Biotechnol. 2019 Jul 22. pii: 10.1038/s41587-019-0193-0. doi: 10.1038/s41587-019-0193-0. PubMed 31332326.
Backbone
  Vector backbone: pBT195
  Vector type: Mammalian Expression
Growth in bacteria
  Bacterial resistance: Ampicillin, 100 μg/mL
  Growth temperature: 37°C
  Growth strain: DH5alpha
  Copy number: High Copy
Gene/Insert
  Gene/Insert name: FERNY-BE4max
  Cloning method: Restriction Enzyme; 5′ cloning site Unknown (unknown if destroyed); 3′ cloning site Unknown (unknown if destroyed)
Terms and licenses: Academic/Nonprofit Terms; Industry Terms: Not Available to Industry
Depositor comments: Please see https://benchling.com/s/seq-T9er1jFoXyiHPJsbZfEI for additional information.
How to cite: pBT279 was a gift from David Liu (Addgene plasmid # 122609 ; http://n2t.net/addgene:122609 ; RRID:Addgene_122609)
